>Addgene plasmid #204961 | TaraACR2-pmCherry-C1 | addgene full sequence | sequence record 405394 | Addgene NGS Result
GTAATCAATTACGGGGTCATTAGTTCATAGCCCATATATGGAGTTCCGCGTTACATAACTTACGGTAAAT
GGCCCGCCTGGCTGACCGCCCAACGACCCCCGCCCATTGACGTCAATAATGACGTATGTTCCCATAGTAA
CGCCAATAGGGACTTTCCATTGACGTCAATGGGTGGAGTATTTACGGTAAACTGCCCACTTGGCAGTACA
TCAAGTGTATCATATGCCAAGTACGCCCCCTATTGACGTCAATGACGGTAAATGGCCCGCCTGGCATTAT
GCCCAGTACATGACCTTATGGGACTTTCCTACTTGGCAGTACATCTACGTATTAGTCATCGCTATTACCA
TGGTGATGCGGTTTTGGCAGTACATCAATGGGCGTGGATAGCGGTTTGACTCACGGGGATTTCCAAGTCT
CCACCCCATTGACGTCAATGGGAGTTTGTTTTGGCACCAAAATCAACGGGACTTTCCAAAATGTCGTAAC
AACTCCGCCCCATTGACGCAAATGGGCGGTAGGCGTGTACGGTGGGAGGTCTATATAAGCAGAGCTGGTT
TAGTGAACCGTCAGATCCGCTAGCCACCATGATCTATACCGCCGCCGCCAGGTCTGTGGTCATCGTGATC
AGCTCCCTGCAGTTCTTTGGCCTGCTGATGCAGTGGCCCAACGTGAAGTGGCTGTCCCTGTATGTGCCTG
TGCTGGAGGCCTGCATCTACTTCGCCGGCATCGTGATCCCCGGCAATGGCGTGGTGGAGCTGACCAACGG
CAATGAGCTGAGCCTGATGAAGTACTGTGGCTGGCTGGTGACAGTGCCAGTGCTGCTGCTGCAGCTGTGC
AGGCTGCCCGTGAACTGTAAGAACAGAAATGATAAGATGTCCGCCCTGCTGGTGGAGAATCAGCTGATGC
TGACATTCGGCCTGGCCTCTGAGGCCCTGGGAGCCTCTCTGAGCGGAGTGGTGCTGTTCATCATCGCCTG
CCTGCTGGGCCTGAAGCTGTACTATAGGGTGTTTTGCATCTATAAGGTGTGCATCAGCGAGATCGGCATC
TCCGACAAGTACAAGAAGCACAGGCTGTGCCTGCAGATCCTGTTCTTTATCTTTTATATGTCTTGGACCC
TGTTCCCTCTGAGCCAGTTTCTGCGGAACATCACAAAGATGATCTCCCGCGAGTCTGACCTGGTCATCCA
CGTGATCGCCGACCTGCTGAGCAAGAATCTGTACGGCATCATCCTGTACTATTACATCTGGAAGCTGAAG
CCTGATATCGAGAACAAGTCCGACATCCAGGATAAGCCAGACATCGAGAATGGCATCAAGCAGGCCCAGG
ATAAGAACAATGACATCGTGATCATCAACAATGAGATGAAGAACGGACCGGTGGTGAGCAAGGGCGAGGA
GGATAACATGGCCATCATCAAGGAGTTCATGCGCTTCAAGGTGCACATGGAGGGCTCCGTGAACGGCCAC
GAGTTCGAGATCGAGGGCGAGGGCGAGGGCCGCCCCTACGAGGGCACCCAGACCGCCAAGCTGAAGGTGA
CCAAGGGTGGCCCCCTGCCCTTCGCCTGGGACATCCTGTCCCCTCAGTTCATGTACGGCTCCAAGGCCTA
CGTGAAGCACCCCGCCGACATCCCCGACTACTTGAAGCTGTCCTTCCCCGAGGGCTTCAAGTGGGAGCGC
GTGATGAACTTCGAGGACGGCGGCGTGGTGACCGTGACCCAGGACTCCTCCCTGCAGGACGGCGAGTTCA
TCTACAAGGTGAAGCTGCGCGGCACCAACTTCCCCTCCGACGGCCCCGTAATGCAGAAGAAGACCATGGG
CTGGGAGGCCTCCTCCGAGCGGATGTACCCCGAGGACGGCGCCCTGAAGGGCGAGATCAAGCAGAGGCTG
AAGCTGAAGGACGGCGGCCACTACGACGCTGAGGTCAAGACCACCTACAAGGCCAAGAAGCCCGTGCAGC
TGCCCGGCGCCTACAACGTCAACATCAAGTTGGACATCACCTCCCACAACGAGGACTACACCATCGTGGA
ACAGTACGAACGCGCCGAGGGCCGCCACTCCACCGGCGGCATGGACGAGCTGTACAAGTAAGAGCTCAAG
CTTCGAATTCTGCAGTCGACGGTACCGCGGGCCCGGGATCCACCGGATCTAGATAACTGATCATAATCAG
CCATACCACATTTGTAGAGGTTTTACTTGCTTTAAAAAACCTCCCACACCTCCCCCTGAACCTGAAACAT
AAAATGAATGCAATTGTTGTTGTTAACTTGTTTATTGCAGCTTATAATGGTTACAAATAAAGCAATAGCA
TCACAAATTTCACAAATAAAGCATTTTTTTCACTGCATTCTAGTTGTGGTTTGTCCAAACTCATCAATGT
ATCTTAACGCGTAAATTGTAAGCGTTAATATTTTGTTAAAATTCGCGTTAAATTTTTGTTAAATCAGCTC
ATTTTTTAACCAATAGGCCGAAATCGGCAAAATCCCTTATAAATCAAAAGAATAGACCGAGATAGGGT
[37 nt withheld, positions 2519-2555]
AAAGAACGTGGACTCCAACGTCAAAGG
[49 nt withheld, positions 2583-2631]
T
[91 nt withheld, positions 2633-2723]
G
[124 nt withheld, positions 2725-2848]
CAGGTGGCACTTTTCGGGGAAATGTGCGCGGAACCCCTATTTGTTTATTTTTCTAAATACATTCAAATAT
GTATCCGCTCATGAGACAATAACCCTGATAAATGCTTCAATAATATTGAAAAAGGAAGAGTCCTGAGGCG
GAAAGAACCAGCTGTGGAATGTGTGTCAGTTAGGGTGTGGAAAGTCCCCAGGCTCCCCAGCAGGCAGAAG
TATGCAAAGCATGCATCTCAATTAGTCAGCAACCAGGTGTGGAAAGTCCCCAGGCTCCCCAGCAGGCAGA
AGTATGCAAAGCATGCATCTCAATTAGTCAGCAACCATAGTCCCGCCCCTAACTCCGCCCATCCCGCCCC
TAACTCCGCCCAGTTCCGCCCATTCTCCGCCCCATGGCTGACTAATTTTTTTTATTTATGCAGAGGCCGA
GGCCGCCTCGGCCTCTGAGCTATTCCAGAAGTAGTGAGGAGGCTTTTTTGGAGGCCTAGGCTTTTGCAAA
GATCGATCAAGAGACAGGATGAGGATCGTTTCGCATGATTGAACAAGATGGATTGCACGCAGGTTCTCCG
GCCGCTTGGGTGGAGAGGCTATTCGGCTATGACTGGGCACAACAGACAATCGGCTGCTCTGATGCCGCCG
TGTTCCGGCTGTCAGCGCAGGGGCGCCCGGTTCTTTTTGTCAAGACCGACCTGTCCGGTGCCCTGAATGA
ACTGCAAGACGAGGCAGCGCGGCTATCGTGGCTGGCCACGACGGGCGTTCCTTGCGCAGCTGTGCTCGAC
GTTGTCACTGAAGCGGGAAGGGACTGGCTGCTATTGGGCGAAGTGCCGGGGCAGGATCTCCTGTCATCTC
ACCTTGCTCCTGCCGAGAAAGTATCCATCATGGCTGATGCAATGCGGCGGCTGCATACGCTTGATCCGGC
TACCTGCCCATTCGACCACCAAGCGAAACATCGCATCGAGCGAGCACGTACTCGGATGGAAGCCGGTCTT
GTCGATCAGGATGATCTGGACGAAGAGCATCAGGGGCTCGCGCCAGCCGAACTGTTCGCCAGGCTCAAGG
CGAGCATGCCCGACGGCGAGGATCTCGTCGTGACCCATGGCGATGCCTGCTTGCCGAATATCATGGTGGA
AAATGGCCGCTTTTCTGGATTCATCGACTGTGGCCGGCTGGGTGTGGCGGACCGCTATCAGGACATAGCG
TTGGCTACCCGTGATATTGCTGAAGAGCTTGGCGGCGAATGGGCTGACCGCTTCCTCGTGCTTTACGGTA
TCGCCGCTCCCGATTCGCAGCGCATCGCCTTCTATCGCCTTCTTGACGAGTTCTTCTGAGCGGGACTCTG
GGGTTCGAAATGACCGACCAAGCGACGCCCAACCTGCCATCACGAGATTTCGATTCCACCGCCGCCTTCT
ATGAAAGGTTGGGCTTCGGAATCGTTTTCCGGGACGCCGGCTGGATGATCCTCCAGCGCGGGGATCTCAT
GCTGGAGTTCTTCGCCCACCCTAGGGGGAGGCTAACTGAAACACGGAAGGAGACAATACCGGAAGGAACC
CGCGCTATGACGGCAATAAAAAGACAGAATAAAACGCACGGTGTTGGGTCGTTTGTTCATAAACGCGGGG
TTCGGTCCCAGGGCTGGCACTCTGTCGATACCCCACCGAGACCCCATTGGGGCCAATACGCCCGCGTTTC
TTCCTTTTCCCCACCCCACCCCCCAAGTTCGGGTGAAGGCCCAGGGCTCGCAGCCAACGTCGGGGCGGCA
GGCCCTGCCATAGCCTCAGGTTACTCATATATACTTTAGATTGATTTAAAACTTCATTTTTAATTTAAAA
GGATCTAGGTGAAGATCCTTTTTGATAATCTCATGACCAAAATCCCTTAACGTGAGTTTTCGTTCCACTG
AGCGTCAGACCCCGTAGAAAAGATCAAAGGATCTTCTTGAGATCCTTTTTTTCTGCGCGTAATCTGCTGC
TTGCAAACAAAAAAACCACCGCTACCAGCGGTGGTTTGTTTGCCGGATCAAGAGCTACCAACTCTTTTTC
CGAAGGTAACTGGCTTCAGCAGAGCGCAGATACCAAATACTGTTCTTCTAGTGTAGCCGTAGTTAGGCCA
CCACTTCAAGAACTCTGTAGCACCGCCTACATACCTCGCTCTGCTAATCCTGTTACCAGTGGCTGCTGCC
AGTGGCGATAAGTCGTGTCTTACCGGGTTGGACTCAAGACGATAGTTACCGGATAAGGCGCAGCGGTCGG
GCTGAACGGGGGGTTCGTGCACACAGCCCAGCTTGGAGCGAACGACCTACACCGAACTGAGATACCTACA
GCGTGAGCTATGAGAAAGCGCCACGCTTCCCGAAGGGAGAAAGGCGGACAGGTATCCGGTAAGCGGCAGG
GTCGGAACAGGAGAGCGCACGAGGGAGCTTCCAGGGGGAAACGCCTGGTATCTTTATAGTCCTGTCGGGT
TTCGCCACCTCTGACTTGAGCGTCGATTTTTGTGATGCTCGTCAGGGGGGCGGAGCCTATGGAAAAACGC
CAGCAACGCGGCCTTTTTACGGTTCCTGGCCTTTTGCTGGCCTTTTGCTCACATGTTCTTTCCTGCGTTA
TCCCCTGATTCTGTGGATAACCGTATTACCGCCATGCATTAGTTATTAATA
Features (pLannotate 1.2.2; 14 found; start..end, strand, type, name):
     49..352     +  enhancer       CMV enhancer: human cytomegalovirus immediate early enhancer
    353..556     +  promoter       CMV promoter: human cytomegalovirus (CMV) immediate early promoter
   1382..2090    +  CDS            mCherry (fragment): monomeric derivative of DsRed fluorescent protein (Shaner et al., 2004) mammalian codon-optimized
   2092..2141    +  misc_feature   MCS (fragment): multiple cloning site
   2158..2242    +  CDS            large T antigen (fragment): large T antigen from SV40 (simian virus 40)
   2265..2386    +  polyA_signal   SV40 poly(A) signal: SV40 polyadenylation signal
   2420..2848    -  rep_origin     f1 ori (sequence partly withheld): f1 bacteriophage origin of replication; arrow indicates direction of (+) strand synthesis
   2875..2979    +  promoter       AmpR promoter: bla
   2981..3338    +  promoter       SV40 promoter: SV40 enhancer and early promoter
   3373..4167    +  CDS            NeoR/KanR: aminoglycoside phosphotransferase from Tn5; aph(3')-II (or nptII); confers resistance to neomycin, kanamycin, and G418 (Geneticin®)
   4188..4340    +  CDS            ble (fragment): BLE_KLEPN - Experimental evidence at protein level: Swiss-Prot protein existence level 1. Binding protein with a strong affinity to the bleomycin family of antibiotics. Binds to CL990; an antimitotic-antibiotic compound. From Klebsiella pneumoniae.
   4399..4446    +  polyA_signal   HSV TK poly(A) signal: herpes simplex virus thymidine kinase polyadenylation signal (Cole and Stacy, 1985)
   4537..4553    -  polyA_signal   bGH poly(A) signal (fragment): bovine growth hormone polyadenylation signal
   4775..5363    +  rep_origin     ori: high-copy-number ColE1/pMB1/pBR322/pUC origin of replication
