[The description below was written by a language model from this plasmid's Addgene catalogue record and pLannotate feature annotations shown in this document.]
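Description:
TaraACR2-pmCherry-C1 is a 5,489 bp mammalian expression plasmid built on a pEGFP-C1-type backbone in which the fluorescent protein is mCherry rather than EGFP. It is maintained in E. coli at high copy through a ColE1/pUC-type origin and also carries an f1 phage origin. A single NeoR/KanR gene (Tn5 aminoglycoside phosphotransferase) serves both hosts. A bacterial bla-type promoter drives it for kanamycin selection, and the SV40 enhancer/early promoter drives it for G418 selection of transfected mammalian cells, with the HSV TK polyadenylation signal terminating the cassette. Short annotated fragments of ble, SV40 large T antigen and a bGH poly(A) signal are small partial matches and are probably backbone remnants rather than functional parts.

The payload is TaraACR2, a 786 bp insert cloned between NheI and BshTI sites downstream of the human CMV immediate-early enhancer and promoter. The source species is recorded as unknown. The automated feature table does not annotate the insert, but the unannotated gap between the CMV promoter and mCherry matches its expected position. mCherry is fused to the C terminus of TaraACR2, followed by the residual multiple cloning site and the SV40 poly(A) signal.

The associated publication concerns red-light-sensitive anion-conducting channelrhodopsins for optogenetic inhibition, which indicates that TaraACR2 is a light-gated anion channel of this family. The stated purpose is expression of the TaraACR2–mCherry fusion in mammalian cells, where the red fluorescence allows expressing cells to be identified and the protein's localisation to be checked. The record does not describe specific downstream assays.
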