Addgene plasmid #204961: TaraACR2-pmCherry-C1
Purpose: Expression of TaraACR2 in fusion with mCherry in mammalian cells
Depositing lab: Peter Hegemann. Depositing organization: Humboldt-Universitaet zu Berlin. Publication: Robust optogenetic inhibition with red-light-sensitive anion-conducting channelrhodopsins. Oppermann J, Rozenberg A, Fabrin T, Gonzalez-Cabrera C, Parker R, Beja O, Prigge M, Hegemann P. eLife. 2024 Oct 14;12:RP90100. doi: 10.7554/eLife.90100. PubMed 39401075.
Backbone
  Vector backbone: pEGFP-C1
  Backbone size w/o insert (bp): 3986
  Total vector size (bp): 5489
  Vector type: Mammalian Expression
  Selectable markers: Neomycin (select with G418)
Growth in bacteria
  Bacterial resistance: Kanamycin, 50 μg/mL
  Growth temperature: 37°C
  Growth strain: DH5alpha
  Copy number: High Copy
Gene/Insert
  Gene/Insert name: TaraACR2
  Species: unknown
  Insert size (bp): 786
  Promoter: CMV (+ enhancer)
  Tag / fusion protein: mCherry (C terminal on insert)
  Cloning method: Restriction Enzyme; 5′ cloning site NheI (not destroyed); 3′ cloning site BshTI (not destroyed)
  Sequencing primers: 5′ CMV-fwd: GCAAATGGGCGGTAGGCGT; 3′ EGFP-C1-rev: AACCATTATAAGCTGCAATAAAC
Terms and licenses: Academic/Nonprofit Terms; Industry Terms: Not Available to Industry
Depositor comments: Please visit https://doi.org/10.1101/2023.06.09.544329 for bioRxiv preprint.
How to cite: TaraACR2-pmCherry-C1 was a gift from Peter Hegemann (Addgene plasmid # 204961 ; http://n2t.net/addgene:204961 ; RRID:Addgene_204961)
