>Addgene plasmid #204961 | TaraACR2-pmCherry-C1 | depositor partial sequence | sequence record 398416 | TaraACR2
ATGATCTATACCGCCGCCGCCAGGTCTGTGGTCATCGTGATCAGCTCCCTGCAGTTCTTTGGCCTGCTGA
TGCAGTGGCCCAACGTGAAGTGGCTGTCCCTGTATGTGCCTGTGCTGGAGGCCTGCATCTACTTCGCCGG
CATCGTGATCCCCGGCAATGGCGTGGTGGAGCTGACCAACGGCAATGAGCTGAGCCTGATGAAGTACTGT
GGCTGGCTGGTGACAGTGCCAGTGCTGCTGCTGCAGCTGTGCAGGCTGCCCGTGAACTGTAAGAACAGAA
ATGATAAGATGTCCGCCCTGCTGGTGGAGAATCAGCTGATGCTGACATTCGGCCTGGCCTCTGAGGCCCT
GGGAGCCTCTCTGAGCGGAGTGGTGCTGTTCATCATCGCCTGCCTGCTGGGCCTGAAGCTGTACTATAGG
GTGTTTTGCATCTATAAGGTGTGCATCAGCGAGATCGGCATCTCCGACAAGTACAAGAAGCACAGGCTGT
GCCTGCAGATCCTGTTCTTTATCTTTTATATGTCTTGGACCCTGTTCCCTCTGAGCCAGTTTCTGCGGAA
CATCACAAAGATGATCTCCCGCGAGTCTGACCTGGTCATCCACGTGATCGCCGACCTGCTGAGCAAGAAT
CTGTACGGCATCATCCTGTACTATTACATCTGGAAGCTGAAGCCTGATATCGAGAACAAGTCCGACATCC
AGGATAAGCCAGACATCGAGAATGGCATCAAGCAGGCCCAGGATAAGAACAATGACATCGTGATCATCAA
CAATGAGATGAAGAAC
